Addgene plasmid #72939: pTU1-A-RFP
Purpose: Level 1 Destination vector - Position A
Depositing lab: Paul Freemont. Depositing organization: Imperial College London. Publication: EcoFlex: A Multifunctional MoClo Kit for E. coli Synthetic Biology. Moore SJ, Lai HE, Kelwick RJ, Chee SM, Bell DJ, Polizzi KM, Freemont PS. ACS Synth Biol. 2016 May 2. 10.1021/acssynbio.6b00031 PubMed 27096716.
Backbone
  Vector backbone: pSB1A2
  Backbone manufacturer: iGEM
  Backbone size w/o insert (bp): 3177
  Vector type: Synthetic Biology
Growth in bacteria
  Bacterial resistance: Ampicillin, 100 μg/mL
  Growth temperature: 37°C
  Growth strain: JM109
  Copy number: High Copy
Gene/Insert
  Gene/Insert name: Level 1 - A site (alt name: RFP)
  Species: Synthetic
  Mutation: Beta-lactamase - G717C (nucleotide) - silent mutagenesis to remove BsaI site
  Cloning method: Restriction Enzyme; 5′ cloning site Unknown (unknown if destroyed); 3′ cloning site Unknown (unknown if destroyed)
  Sequencing primers: 5′ VF2 (5' tgccacctgacgtctaagaa 3'); 3′ VR (5' attaccgcctttgagtgagc 3')
Terms and licenses: Academic/Nonprofit Terms; Industry Terms: Not Available to Industry
How to cite: pTU1-A-RFP was a gift from Paul Freemont (Addgene plasmid # 72939 ; http://n2t.net/addgene:72939 ; RRID:Addgene_72939)
