[The description below was written by a language model from this plasmid's Addgene catalogue record and pLannotate feature annotations shown in this document.]
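Description:
pTU1-A-RFP is a Level 1 destination vector, position A, from the EcoFlex modular cloning (MoClo) toolkit for synthetic biology in E. coli. It is built on the iGEM pSB1A2 BioBrick backbone and totals 3,177 bp; the record's "backbone size without insert" matches this full sequence length. The plasmid replicates at high copy from a ColE1/pUC-type origin and is selected with ampicillin through a β-lactamase gene driven by its native bla promoter. That gene carries a silent G717C nucleotide change made to eliminate an internal BsaI site, a domestication step that fits with BsaI being used for Golden Gate-style assembly into this vector. The Type IIS sites and overhangs that define the "A" position are not annotated in the feature table, and the cloning sites are listed as unknown.

The placeholder insert is a self-contained red fluorescent reporter cassette. A residual lacI fragment is followed by a CAP binding site, the lac promoter and the lac operator, which together drive the monomeric Discosoma-derived mRFP1. Transcription is terminated by tandem rrnB T1 and T7Te terminators. A further putative bacterial terminator and a BioBrick prefix remnant lie near the end of the sequence, inherited from the backbone.

In MoClo-style destination vectors such a cassette typically serves as a visual dropout marker: colonies keeping the parental plasmid turn red, while those in which assembled parts have replaced the cassette stay colourless. The record does not describe this explicitly, stating only that the plasmid is the position A Level 1 recipient, presumably for assembling a transcription unit that would occupy the first slot in later multigene assemblies.
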