Features (pLannotate 1.2.2; 12 found; start..end, strand, type, name):
     21..110     +  CDS            lacI (fragment): lac repressor; lacI; The lac repressor binds to the lac operator to inhibit transcription in E. coli. This inhibition can be relieved by adding lactose or isopropyl-β-D-thiogalactopyranoside (IPTG).
    123..144     +  protein_bind   CAP binding site: CAP binding activates transcription in the presence of cAMP. E. coli catabolite activator protein
    159..189     +  promoter       lac promoter: promoter for the E. coli lac operon
    197..213     +  protein_bind   lac operator: The lac repressor binds to the lac operator to inhibit transcription in E. coli. This inhibition can be relieved by adding lactose or isopropyl-β-D-thiogalactopyranoside (IPTG). lac repressor encoded by lacI
    249..923     +  CDS            mRFP1: mRFP1 is a basic (constitutively fluorescent) red fluorescent protein published in 2002, derived from Discosoma sp.. It is reported to be a somewhat slowly-maturing monomer with low acid sensitivity.
    971..1042    +  terminator     rrnB T1 terminator: transcription terminator T1 from the E. coli rrnB gene
   1058..1085    +  terminator     T7Te terminator: phage T7 early transcription terminator
   1296..1884    -  rep_origin     ori: high-copy-number ColE1/pMB1/pBR322/pUC origin of replication
   2055..2915    -  CDS            AmpR: β-lactamase; bla; confers resistance to ampicillin, carbenicillin, and related antibiotics
   2916..3020    -  promoter       AmpR promoter: bla
   3110..3153    -  terminator     bacterial terminator: putative bacterial transcription terminator
   3156..3175    +  misc_feature   BioBrick prefix: BioBrick prefix for parts that start with "ATG"
>Addgene plasmid #72939 | pTU1-A-RFP | depositor full sequence | sequence record 447505 | pTU1-A-RFP sequence 3177 bps
CGTCTCAATCTCTATAGAGACCCAATACGCAAACCGCCTCTCCCCGCGCGTTGGCCGATTCATTAATGCA
GCTGGCACGACAGGTTTCCCGACTGGAAAGCGGGCAGTGAGCGCAACGCAATTAATGTGAGTTAGCTCAC
TCATTAGGCACCCCAGGCTTTACACTTTATGCTTCCGGCTCGTATGTTGTGTGGAATTGTGAGCGGATAA
CAATTTCACACATACTAGAGAAAGAGGAGAAATACTAGATGGCTTCCTCCGAAGACGTTATCAAAGAGTT
CATGCGTTTCAAAGTTCGTATGGAAGGTTCCGTTAACGGTCACGAGTTCGAAATCGAAGGTGAAGGTGAA
GGTCGTCCGTACGAAGGTACCCAGACCGCTAAACTGAAAGTTACCAAAGGTGGTCCGCTGCCGTTCGCTT
GGGACATCCTGTCCCCGCAGTTCCAGTACGGTTCCAAAGCTTACGTTAAACACCCGGCTGACATCCCGGA
CTACCTGAAACTGTCCTTCCCGGAAGGTTTCAAATGGGAACGTGTTATGAACTTCGAAGACGGTGGTGTT
GTTACCGTTACCCAGGACTCCTCCCTGCAAGACGGTGAGTTCATCTACAAAGTTAAACTGCGTGGTACCA
ACTTCCCGTCCGACGGTCCGGTTATGCAGAAAAAAACCATGGGTTGGGAAGCTTCCACCGAACGTATGTA
CCCGGAAGACGGTGCTCTGAAAGGTGAAATCAAAATGCGTCTGAAACTGAAAGACGGTGGTCACTACGAC
GCTGAAGTTAAAACCACCTACATGGCTAAAAAACCGGTTCAGCTGCCGGGTGCTTACAAAACCGACATCA
AACTGGACATCACCTCCCACAACGAAGACTACACCATCGTTGAACAGTACGAACGTGCTGAAGGTCGTCA
CTCCACCGGTGCTTAATAACGCTGATAGTGCTAGTGTAGATCGCTACTAGAGCCAGGCATCAAATAAAAC
GAAAGGCTCAGTCGAAAGACTGGGCCTTTCGTTTTATCTGTTGTTTGTCGGTGAACGCTCTCTACTAGAG
TCACACTGGCTCACCTTCGGGTGGGCCTTTCTGCGTTTATAGGTCTCATGTTTGCCAGAGACGCTGCAGG
CTTCCTCGCTCACTGACTCGCTGCGCTCGGTCGTTCGGCTGCGGCGAGCGGTATCAGCTCACTCAAAGGC
GGTAATACGGTTATCCACAGAATCAGGGGATAACGCAGGAAAGAACATGTGAGCAAAAGGCCAGCAAAAG
GCCAGGAACCGTAAAAAGGCCGCGTTGCTGGCGTTTTTCCATAGGCTCCGCCCCCCTGACGAGCATCACA
AAAATCGACGCTCAAGTCAGAGGTGGCGAAACCCGACAGGACTATAAAGATACCAGGCGTTTCCCCCTGG
AAGCTCCCTCGTGCGCTCTCCTGTTCCGACCCTGCCGCTTACCGGATACCTGTCCGCCTTTCTCCCTTCG
GGAAGCGTGGCGCTTTCTCATAGCTCACGCTGTAGGTATCTCAGTTCGGTGTAGGTCGTTCGCTCCAAGC
TGGGCTGTGTGCACGAACCCCCCGTTCAGCCCGACCGCTGCGCCTTATCCGGTAACTATCGTCTTGAGTC
CAACCCGGTAAGACACGACTTATCGCCACTGGCAGCAGCCACTGGTAACAGGATTAGCAGAGCGAGGTAT
GTAGGCGGTGCTACAGAGTTCTTGAAGTGGTGGCCTAACTACGGCTACACTAGAAGGACAGTATTTGGTA
TCTGCGCTCTGCTGAAGCCAGTTACCTTCGGAAAAAGAGTTGGTAGCTCTTGATCCGGCAAACAAACCAC
CGCTGGTAGCGGTGGTTTTTTTGTTTGCAAGCAGCAGATTACGCGCAGAAAAAAAGGATCTCAAGAAGAT
CCTTTGATCTTTTCTACGGGGTCTGACGCTCAGTGGAACGAAAACTCACGTTAAGGGATTTTGGTCATGA
GATTATCAAAAAGGATCTTCACCTAGATCCTTTTAAATTAAAAATGAAGTTTTAAATCAATCTAAAGTAT
ATATGAGTAAACTTGGTCTGACAGTTACCAATGCTTAATCAGTGAGGCACCTATCTCAGCGATCTGTCTA
TTTCGTTCATCCATAGTTGCCTGACTCCCCGTCGTGTAGATAACTACGATACGGGAGGGCTTACCATCTG
GCCCCAGTGCTGCAATGATACCGCGAGAGCCACGCTCACCGGCTCCAGATTTATCAGCAATAAACCAGCC
AGCCGGAAGGGCCGAGCGCAGAAGTGGTCCTGCAACTTTATCCGCCTCCATCCAGTCTATTAATTGTTGC
CGGGAAGCTAGAGTAAGTAGTTCGCCAGTTAATAGTTTGCGCAACGTTGTTGCCATTGCTACAGGCATCG
TGGTGTCACGCTCGTCGTTTGGTATGGCTTCATTCAGCTCCGGTTCCCAACGATCAAGGCGAGTTACATG
ATCCCCCATGTTGTGCAAAAAAGCGGTTAGCTCCTTCGGTCCTCCGATCGTTGTCAGAAGTAAGTTGGCC
GCAGTGTTATCACTCATGGTTATGGCAGCACTGCATAATTCTCTTACTGTCATGCCATCCGTAAGATGCT
TTTCTGTGACTGGTGAGTACTCAACCAAGTCATTCTGAGAATAGTGTATGCGGCGACCGAGTTGCTCTTG
CCCGGCGTCAATACGGGATAATACCGCGCCACATAGCAGAACTTTAAAAGTGCTCATCATTGGAAAACGT
TCTTCGGGGCGAAAACTCTCAAGGATCTTACCGCTGTTGAGATCCAGTTCGATGTAACCCACTCGTGCAC
CCAACTGATCTTCAGCATCTTTTACTTTCACCAGCGTTTCTGGGTGAGCAAAAACAGGAAGGCAAAATGC
CGCAAAAAAGGGAATAAGGGCGACACGGAAATGTTGAATACTCATACTCTTCCTTTTTCAATATTATTGA
AGCATTTATCAGGGTTATTGTCTCATGAGCGGATACATATTTGAATGTATTTAGAAAAATAAACAAATAG
GGGTTCCGCGCACATTTCCCCGAAAAGTGCCACCTGACGTCTAAGAAACCATTATTATCATGACATTAAC
CTATAAAAATAGGCGTATCACGAGGCAGAATTTCAGATAAAAAAAATCCTTAGCTTTCGCTAAGGATGAT
TTCTGGAATTCGCGGCCGCTTCTAGAA
