>Addgene plasmid #72939 | pTU1-A-RFP | depositor partial sequence | sequence record 133784 | Golden Gate MCS - Partial sequence between 2 BsmBI sites (CGTCTCANNNN and NNNNAGAGACG) - Backbone pTU1-A-lacZ
CGTCTCAATCTCTATAGAGACCCAATACGCAAACCGCCTCTCCCCGCGCGTTGGCCGATTCATTAATGCA
GCTGGCACGACAGGTTTCCCGACTGGAAAGCGGGCAGTGAGCGCAACGCAATTAATGTGAGTTAGCTCAC
TCATTAGGCACCCCAGGCTTTACACTTTATGCTTCCGGCTCGTATGTTGTGTGGAATTGTGAGCGGATAA
CAATTTCACACATACTAGAGAAAGAGGAGAAATACTAGATGGCTTCCTCCGAAGACGTTATCAAAGAGTT
CATGCGTTTCAAAGTTCGTATGGAAGGTTCCGTTAACGGTCACGAGTTCGAAATCGAAGGTGAAGGTGAA
GGTCGTCCGTACGAAGGTACCCAGACCGCTAAACTGAAAGTTACCAAAGGTGGTCCGCTGCCGTTCGCTT
GGGACATCCTGTCCCCGCAGTTCCAGTACGGTTCCAAAGCTTACGTTAAACACCCGGCTGACATCCCGGA
CTACCTGAAACTGTCCTTCCCGGAAGGTTTCAAATGGGAACGTGTTATGAACTTCGAAGACGGTGGTGTT
GTTACCGTTACCCAGGACTCCTCCCTGCAAGACGGTGAGTTCATCTACAAAGTTAAACTGCGTGGTACCA
ACTTCCCGTCCGACGGTCCGGTTATGCAGAAAAAAACCATGGGTTGGGAAGCTTCCACCGAACGTATGTA
CCCGGAAGACGGTGCTCTGAAAGGTGAAATCAAAATGCGTCTGAAACTGAAAGACGGTGGTCACTACGAC
GCTGAAGTTAAAACCACCTACATGGCTAAAAAACCGGTTCAGCTGCCGGGTGCTTACAAAACCGACATCA
AACTGGACATCACCTCCCACAACGAAGACTACACCATCGTTGAACAGTACGAACGTGCTGAAGGTCGTCA
CTCCACCGGTGCTTAATAACGCTGATAGTGCTAGTGTAGATCGCTACTAGAGCCAGGCATCAAATAAAAC
GAAAGGCTCAGTCGAAAGACTGGGCCTTTCGTTTTATCTGTTGTTTGTCGGTGAACGCTCTCTACTAGAG
TCACACTGGCTCACCTTCGGGTGGGCCTTTCTGCGTTTATAGGTCTCATGTTTGCCAGAGACG
