>Addgene plasmid #72939 | pTU1-A-RFP | addgene partial sequence | sequence record 140527 | RNAde-BB-1F 5'-tgccacctgacgtctaagaa-3'
ATAGGCGTATCACGAGGCAGAATTTCAGATAAAAAAAATCCTTAGCTTTCGCTAAGGATGATTTCTGGAA
TTCGCGGCCGCTTCTAGAACGTCTCAATCTCTATAGAGACCCAATACGCAAACCGCCTCTCCCCGCGCGT
TGGCCGATTCATTAATGCAGCTGGCACGACAGGTTTCCCGACTGGAAAGCGGGCAGTGAGCGCAACGCAA
TTAATGTGAGTTAGCTCACTCATTAGGCACCCCAGGCTTTACACTTTATGCTTCCGGCTCGTATGTTGTG
TGGAATTGTGAGCGGATAACAATTTCACACATACTAGAGAAAGAGGAGAAATACTAGATGGCTTCCTCCG
AAGACGTTATCAAAGAGTTCATGCGTTTCAAAGTTCGTATGGAAGGTTCCGTTAACGGTCACGAGTTCGA
AATCGAAGGTGAAGGTGAAGGTCGTCCGTACGAAGGTACCCAGACCGCTAAACTGAAAGTTACCAAAGGT
GGTCCGCTGCCGTTCGCTTGGGACATCCTGTCCCCGCAGTTCCAGTACGGTTCCAAAGCTTACGTTAAAC
ACCCGGCTGACATCCCGGACTACCTGAAACTGTCCTTCCCGGAAGGTTTCAAATGGGAACGTGTTATGAA
CTTCGAAGACGGTGGTGTTGTTACCGTTACCCAGGACTCCTCCCTGCAAGACGGTGAGTTCATCTACAAA
GTTAAACTGCGTGGTACCAACTTCCCGTCCGACGGTCCGGTTATGCAGAAAAAAACCATGGGTTGGGAAG
CTTCCACCGAACGTATGTACCCGGAAGACGGTGCTCTGAA
